>Addgene plasmid #24199 | BcatMut-Tyr654 | addgene partial sequence | sequence record 29934 | 24199 with BGH-rev
CTATAGAATAGGGCCCTCTAGATGCATGCTCGAGCGGCCGCCAGTGTGATGGATATCTGCAGAATTCCAG
CACACTGGCGGCCGTTACTAGTGGATCCTCCTAAAGGATGATTTACAGGTCAGTATCAAACCAGGCCAGC
TGATTGCTGTCACCTGGAGGCAGCCCATCCATGAGGTCCTGGGCATGCCCCAGATCTGGCAGCCCATCAA
CTGGATAGTCAGCACCAGGGTGGTGGCCACCCATCTCATGTTCCATCATGGGGTCCATACCCAAGGCATC
CTGGCCATATCCACCAGAGTGAAAAGAACGATAGCTAGGATCATCCTGGCGATATCCAAGGGGTTCTCCC
TGGGCACCAATATCAAGTCCAAGATCAGCAGTCTCATTCCAAGCCATTGGCTCTGTTCTGAAGAGAGAGC
TGGTCAGCTCAACTGAAAGCCGTTTCTTGTAATCTTGTGGCTTGTCCTCAGACATTCGGAACAAAACAGC
AGCTGCAAATGTCGCCACACCTTCATTCCTAGAGTGAAGTAACTCTGTCAGAGGA
