[The description below was written by a language model from this plasmid's Addgene catalogue record.]
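Description:
BcatMut-Tyr654 is a mammalian expression plasmid carrying human beta-catenin (CTNNB1) with a single point mutation, Y654F, in a pcDNA3-derived backbone listed as pcDNA3-2AB. The backbone is about 5.4 kb and the insert, introduced by restriction enzyme cloning, about 3 kb. In bacteria the plasmid is maintained at high copy and selected with ampicillin. The record does not name the promoter explicitly, but the listed sequencing primers (CMV-F and T7 upstream, SP6 downstream) are consistent with the standard pcDNA3 layout, in which a CMV immediate-early promoter drives expression in mammalian cells and flanking phage promoters border the cloning site. The record does not list any epitope tag, reporter, or mammalian selection marker, nor does it explain what the "2AB" modification of the backbone consists of, and no feature table is available to confirm these details.

The Y654F change replaces tyrosine 654 with phenylalanine, a conservative substitution that removes the hydroxyl group needed for phosphorylation and therefore produces a non-phosphorylatable form of that residue. Tyrosine 654 lies in the armadillo repeat region of beta-catenin, and its phosphorylation is generally understood to weaken binding to E-cadherin and influence the balance between the protein's adhesion and transcriptional signalling roles. Although the record does not state a purpose, a construct of this kind is typically used in transfected mammalian cells, in comparison with wild-type beta-catenin, to test how phosphorylation at this site affects cadherin-catenin complex formation, cell adhesion, and Wnt/beta-catenin signalling.
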