Addgene plasmid #24199: BcatMut-Tyr654
Depositing lab: David Rimm. Depositing organization: Yale University.
Backbone
  Vector backbone: pcDNA3-2AB
  Backbone size w/o insert (bp): 5400
  Vector type: Mammalian Expression
Growth in bacteria
  Bacterial resistance: Ampicillin, 100 μg/mL
  Growth temperature: 37°C
  Growth strain: DH5alpha
  Copy number: High Copy
Gene/Insert
  Gene/Insert name: beta-catenin
  Species: H. sapiens (human)
  Insert size (bp): 3000
  Mutation: Y654F
  Entrez Gene: CTNNB1 (a.k.a. CTNNB, EVR7, MRD19, NEDSDV, armadillo)
  Cloning method: Restriction Enzyme
  Sequencing primers: 5′ CMV-F, T7; 3′ SP6
Terms and licenses: Academic/Nonprofit Terms; Industry Terms: Not Available to Industry
Depositor comments: Rimm Lab Plasmid #297
How to cite: BcatMut-Tyr654 was a gift from David Rimm (Addgene plasmid # 24199 ; http://n2t.net/addgene:24199 ; RRID:Addgene_24199)
